>Addgene plasmid #57878 | mKO2-LaminB1-10 | depositor partial sequence | sequence record 89030 | insert sequence
GACGTCAGATCCGCTAGCGCTACCGGTCGCCACCATGGTGAGTGTGATTAAACCAGAGATGAAGATGAGG
TACTACATGGACGGCTCCGTCAATGGGCATGAGTTCACAATTGAAGGTGAAGGCACAGGCAGACCTTACG
AGGGACATCAAGAGATGACACTACGCGTCACAATGGCCGAGGGCGGGCCAATGCCTTTCGCGTTTGACTT
AGTGTCACACGTGTTCTGTTACGGCCACAGAGTATTTACTAAATATCCAGAAGAGATACCAGACTATTTC
AAACAAGCATTTCCTGAAGGCCTGTCATGGGAAAGGTCGTTGGAGTTCGAAGATGGTGGGTCCGCTTCAG
TCAGTGCGCATATAAGCCTTAGAGGAAACACCTTCTACCACAAATCCAAATTTACTGGGGTTAACTTTCC
TGCCGATGGTCCTATCATGCAAAACCAAAGTGTTGATTGGGAGCCATCAACCGAGAAAATTACTGCCAGC
GACGGAGTTCTGAAGGGTGATGTTACGATGTACCTAAAACTTGAAGGAGGCGGCAATCACAAATGCCAAA
TGAAGACTACTTACAAGGCGGCAAAAGAGATTCTTGAAATGCCAGGAGACCATTACATCGGCCATCGCCT
CGTCAGGAAAACCGAAGGCAACATTACTGAGCAGGTAGAAGATGCAGTAGCTCATAGCTCCGGACTCAGA
TCTCGAGCTCAAGCTTCGATGGCGACTGCGACCCCCGTGCCGCCGCGGATGGGCAGCCGCGCTGGCGGCC
CCACCACGCCGCTGAGCCCCACGCGCCTGTCGCGGCTCCAGGAGAAGGAGGAGCTGCGCGAGCTCAATGA
CCGGCTGGCGGTGTACATCGACAAGGTGCGCAGCCTGGAGACGGAGAACAGCGCGCTGCAGCTGCAGGTG
ACGGAGCGCGAGGAGGTGCGCGGCCGTGAGCTCACCGGCCTCAAGGCGCTCTACGAGACCGAGCTGGCCG
ACGCGCGACGCGCGCTCGACGACACGGCCCGCGAGCGCGCCAAGCTGCAGATCGAGCTGGGCAAGTGCAA
GGCGGAACACGACCAGCTGCTCCTCAACTATGCTAAGAAGGAATCTGATCTTAATGGCGCCCAGATCAAG
CTTCGAGAATATGAAGCAGCACTCAATTCGAAAGATGCAGCTCTTGCTACTGCACTTGGTGACAAAAAAA
GTTTAGAGGGAGATTTGGAGGATCTGAAGGATCAGATTGCCCAGTTGGAAGCCTCCTTAGCTGCAGCCAA
AAAACAGTTAGCAGATGAAACTTTACTTAAAGTAGATTTGGAGAATCGTTGTCAGAGCCTTACTGAGGAC
TTGGAGTTTCGCAAAAGCATGTATGAAGAGGAGATTAACGAGACCAGAAGGAAGCATGAAACGCGCTTGG
TAGAGGTGGATTCTGGGCGTCAAATTGAGTATGAGTACAAGCTGGCGCAAGCCCTTCATGAGATGAGAGA
GCAACATGATGCCCAAGTGAGGCTGTATAAGGAGGAGCTGGAGCAGACTTACCATGCCAAACTTGAGAAT
GCCAGACTGTCATCAGAGATGAATACTTCTACTGTCAACAGTGCCAGGGAAGAACTGATGGAAAGCCGCA
TGAGAATTGAGAGCCTTTCATCCCAGCTTTCTAATCTACAGAAAGAGTCTAGAGCATGTTTGGAAAGGAT
TCAAGAATTAGAGGACTTGCTTGCTAAAGAAAAAGACAACTCTCGTCGCATGCTGACAGACAAAGAGAGA
GAGATGGCGGAAATAAGGGATCAAATGCAGCAACAGCTGAATGACTATGAACAGCTTCTTGATGTAAAGT
TAGCCCTGGACATGGAAATCAGTGCTTACAGGAAACTCTTAGAAGGCGAAGAAGAGAGGTTGAAGCTGTC
TCCAAGCCCTTCTTCCCGTGTGACAGTATCCCGAGCATCCTCAAGTCGTAGTGTACGTACAACTAGAGGA
AAGCGGAAGAGGGTTGATGTGGAAGAATCAGAGGCGAGTAGTAGTGTTAGCATCTCTCATTCCGCCTCAG
CCACTGGAAATGTTTGCATCGAAGAAATTGATGTTGATGGGAAATTTATCCGCTTGAAGAACACTTCTGA
ACAGGATCAACCAATGGGAGGCTGGGAGATGATCAGAAAAATTGGAGACACATCAGTCAGTTATAAATAT
ACCTCAAGATATGTGCTGAAGGCAGGCCAGACTGTTACAATTTGGGCTGCAAACGCTGGTGTCACAGCCA
GCCCCCCAACTGACCTCATCTGGAAGAACCAGAACTCGTGGGGCACTGGCGAAGATGTGAAGGTTATATT
GAAAAATTCTCAGGGAGAGGAGGTTGCTCAAAGAAGTACAGTCTTTAAAACAACCATACCTGAAGAAGAG
GAGGAGGAGGAAGAAGCAGCTGGAGTGGTTGTTGAGGAAGAACTTTTCCACCAGCAGGGAACCCCAAGAG
CATCCAATAGAAGCTGTGCAATTATGTAGGGATCCACCGGATCTAGATAACTGATCATAATCAGCCATAC
CAC
