>Addgene plasmid #57878 | mKO2-LaminB1-10 | addgene partial sequence | sequence record 106300 | CMV-F 5'-CGCAAATGGGCGGTAGGCGTG-3'
AGCAGAGCTGGTTTAGTGAACCGTCAGATCCGCTAGCGCTACCGGTCGCCACCATGGTGAGTGTGATTAA
ACCAGAGATGAAGATGAGGTACTACATGGACGGCTCCGTCAATGGGCATGAGTTCACAATTGAAGGTGAA
GGCACAGGCAGACCTTACGAGGGACATCAAGAGATGACACTACGCGTCACAATGGCCGAGGGCGGGCCAA
TGCCTTTCGCGTTTGACTTAGTGTCACACGTGTTCTGTTACGGCCACAGAGTATTTACTAAATATCCAGA
AGAGATACCAGACTATTTCAAACAAGCATTTCCTGAAGGCCTGTCATGGGAAAGGTCGTTGGAGTTCGAA
GATGGTGGGTCCGCTTCAGTCAGTGCGCATATAAGCCTTAGAGGAAACACCTTCTACCACAAATCCAAAT
TTACTGGGGTTAACTTTCCTGCCGATGGTCCTATCATGCAAAACCAAAGTGTTGATTGGGAGCCATCAAC
CGAGAAAATTACTGCCAGCGACGGAGTTCTGAAGGGTGATGTTACGATGTACCTAAAACTTGAAGGAGGC
GGCAATCACAAATGCCAAATGAAGACTACTTACAAGGCGGCAAAAGAGATTCTTGAAATGCCAGGAGACC
ATTACATCGGCCATCGCCTCGTCAGGAAAACCGAAGGCAACATTACTGAGCAGGTAGAAGATGCAGTAGC
TCATAGCTCCGGACTCAGATCTCGAGCTCAAGCTTCGATGGCGACTGCGACCCCCGTGCCGCCGCGGATG
GGCAGCCGCGCTGGCGGCCCCACCACGCCGCTGAGCCCCACGCGCCTGTCGCGGCTCCAGGAGAAGGAGG
AGCTGCGCGAGCTCAATGACCGGCTGGCGGTGTACATCGACAAGGTGCGCAGCCTGG
