>Addgene plasmid #57878 | mKO2-LaminB1-10 | addgene partial sequence | sequence record 106595 | SV40pA-R 5'-GAAATTTGTGATGCTATTGC-3'
AGCTGCATAACAGTTAACAACAACAAATTGCATTCATTTTATGGTTTCAGGTTCAGGGGGAGGTGTGGGA
GGTTTTTTAAAGCAAGTAAAACCTCTACAAATGTGGTATGGCTGATTATGATCAGTTATCTAGATCCGGT
GGATCCCTACATAATTGCACAGCTTCTATTGGATGCTCTTGGGGTTCCCTGCTGGTGGAAAAGTTCTTCC
TCAACAACCACTCCAGCTGCTTCTTCCTCCTCCTCCTCTTCTTCAGGTATGGTTGTTTTAAAGACTGTAC
TTCTTTGAGCAACCTCCTCTCCCTGAGAATTTTTCAATATAACCTTCACATCTTCGCCAGTGCCCCACGA
GTTCTGGTTCTTCCAGATGAGGTCAGTTGGGGGGCTGGCTGTGACACCAGCGTTTGCAGCCCAAATTGTA
ACAGTCTGGCCTGCCTTCAGCACATATCTTGAGGTATATTTATAACTGACTGATGTGTCTCCAATTTTTC
TGATCATCTCCCAGCCTCCCATTGGTTGATCCTGTTCAGAAGTGTTCTTCAAGCGGATAAATTTCCCATC
AACATCAATTTCTTCGATGCAAACATTTCCAGTGGCTGAGGCGGAATGAGAGATGCTAACACTACTACTC
GCCTCTGATTCTTCCACATCAACCCTCTTCCGCTTTCCTCTAGTTGTACGTACACTACGACTTGAGGATG
CTCGGGATACTGTCACACGGGAAGAAGGGCTTGGAGACAGCTTCAACCTCTCTTCTTCGCCTTCTAAGAG
TTTCCTGTAAGCACTGATTTCCATGTCCAGGGCTAACTTTACATCAAGAAGCTGTTCATAGTCATTCAGC
TGTTGCTGCATTTGATCCCTTATTTCCGCCATCTCTCTCTCTTTGTCTGTCAGCAT
