[The description below was written by a language model from this plasmid's Addgene catalogue record.]
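Description:
mKO2-LaminB1-10 is a mammalian expression plasmid that encodes human lamin B1 (LMNB1) fused to the orange fluorescent protein mKO2 (monomeric Kusabira Orange 2). It is built on an mKO2 fluorescent-protein backbone of about 4.75 kb without the insert. It is maintained in E. coli as a high-copy plasmid under kanamycin selection, and it carries a neomycin resistance marker so that transfected mammalian cells can be selected with G418 to obtain stable lines. No feature table is provided, so the origin of replication and the precise arrangement of the resistance cassette are not stated.

Expression of the fusion is driven by the CMV promoter, a strong constitutive promoter in most mammalian cell types. The listed 3′ sequencing primer suggests that an SV40 polyadenylation signal follows the coding region. The record identifies mKO2 as the fusion tag but does not explicitly say whether it sits at the N- or C-terminus of lamin B1. The construct name suggests mKO2 comes first, with the "10" possibly referring to a linker length, though neither point is confirmed. The cloning method is recorded as unknown.

Lamin B1 is an intermediate filament protein of the nuclear lamina, which underlies the inner nuclear membrane, so the fusion acts as a fluorescent marker of the nuclear envelope. With excitation at 551 nm and emission at 565 nm, it is suited to live- or fixed-cell imaging of nuclear envelope shape and dynamics, such as breakdown and reassembly during mitosis. Its orange emission also allows it to be combined with spectrally distinct markers, such as green or far-red ones, in multicolour experiments.
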