Addgene plasmid #57878: mKO2-LaminB1-10
Purpose: Localization: Nuclear Envelope, Excitation: 551, Emission: 565
Depositing lab: Michael Davidson. Depositing organization: Florida State University, Tallahassee.
Backbone
  Vector backbone: mKO2
  Backbone size w/o insert (bp): 4750
  Vector type: Mammalian Expression
  Selectable markers: Neomycin (select with G418)
Growth in bacteria
  Bacterial resistance: Kanamycin, 50 μg/mL
  Growth temperature: 37°C
  Growth strain: DH5alpha
  Copy number: High Copy
Gene/Insert
  Gene/Insert name: LaminB1 (alt name: NM_005573.2)
  Species: H. sapiens (human)
  Entrez Gene: LMNB1 (a.k.a. ADLD, LMN, LMN2, LMNB, MCPH26)
  Promoter: CMV
  Tag / fusion protein: mKO2
  Cloning method: Unknown
  Sequencing primers: 5′ CMV-F; 3′ SV40pA-R
Terms and licenses: Academic/Nonprofit Terms; Industry Terms: Not Available to Industry
Depositor comments: . Excitation = 551; Emission = 565
How to cite: mKO2-LaminB1-10 was a gift from Michael Davidson (Addgene plasmid # 57878 ; http://n2t.net/addgene:57878 ; RRID:Addgene_57878)
